Addgene plasmid #32475: rAAV-syn::FLEX-rev::PSAMQ79G,Q139G:5HT3HC-IRES-GFP
Purpose: Cre-dependent expression of PSAM-5HT3 HC (Q79G,Q139G) neuronal activator, with IRES-EGFP marker
Depositing lab: Scott Sternson. Depositing organization: HHMI, Janelia Research Campus. Publication: Chemical and genetic engineering of selective ion channel-ligand interactions. Magnus CJ, Lee PH, Atasoy D, Su HH, Looger LL, Sternson SM. Science. 2011 Sep 2;333(6047):1292-6. 10.1126/science.1206606 PubMed 21885782.
Backbone
  Vector backbone: AAV2
  Backbone size w/o insert (bp): 5100
  Modifications to backbone: WPRE (Woodchuck hepatitis virus posttranscriptional regulatory element) before polyA sequence
  Vector type: AAV, Cre/Lox ; Adeno-associated virus, FLEX switch
Growth in bacteria
  Bacterial resistance: Ampicillin, 100 μg/mL
  Growth temperature: 30°C
  Growth strain: NEB Stable
  Copy number: Low Copy
Gene/Insert
  Gene/Insert name: PSAMQ79G,Q139G-5HT3HC
  Species: H. sapiens (human), M. musculus (mouse)
  Insert size (bp): 2763
  Promoter: Synapsin
  Tag / fusion protein: IRES-EGFP (C terminal on insert)
  Cloning method: Restriction Enzyme; 5′ cloning site speI blunt (destroyed during cloning); 3′ cloning site speI blunt (destroyed during cloning)
  Sequencing primers: 5′ gactcagcgctgcctcagtctg; 3′ WPRE-R
Terms and licenses: Academic/Nonprofit Terms; Industry Terms: Not Available to Industry
Depositor comments: These rAAV vectors are prone to recombination. This is a well known issue with these rAAV vectors and is due to the inverted terminal repeats (ITRs) required for rAAV production. To minimize recombination, we propagate these plasmids in NEB Stable cells. Also, to minimize recombination, cells should be cultured at 30 C. Note that these cultures will grow slowly (20 h for minipreps). Better yields and culture times are obtained with 2xYT as the media. This is strongly recommended. Because recombination may still happen, we do a panel of restriction digestions to assess whether the ITRs are in tact. Separate digestions with Sma1 and Msc1 should be performed. The expected patterns can be calculated from the attached sequence.
How to cite: rAAV-syn::FLEX-rev::PSAMQ79G,Q139G:5HT3HC-IRES-GFP was a gift from Scott Sternson (Addgene plasmid # 32475 ; http://n2t.net/addgene:32475 ; RRID:Addgene_32475)
