[The description below was written by a language model from this plasmid's Addgene catalogue record and pLannotate feature annotations shown in this document.]
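Description:
rAAV-syn::FLEX-rev::PSAMQ79G,Q139G:5HT3HC-IRES-GFP is an AAV2-based transfer plasmid (about 7.8 kb in the sequenced record) for producing recombinant adeno-associated virus that delivers a Cre-dependent chemogenetic neuronal activator. The bacterial portion carries a ColE1/pUC-type origin, an f1 origin and the β-lactamase gene for ampicillin selection. Although the origin is annotated as a high-copy type, the catalogue lists the plasmid as low copy. The depositor notes that the two AAV2 inverted terminal repeats, which are required for genome replication and packaging, make the plasmid prone to recombination in bacteria, so a recombination-deficient host is used and ITR integrity is checked by restriction digestion.

Between the ITRs, a human synapsin I promoter, which restricts expression to neurons, is followed by a chimeric intron, the FLEX switch, a WPRE that enhances transcript stability and expression, and an SV40 polyadenylation signal. The FLEX cassette is flanked on each side by a loxP and a lox2272 site, with the pairs in opposing orientation. In the feature table, the coding sequences lie on the opposite strand from the promoter, so the payload is inverted and silent until Cre flips it and locks it in the sense orientation by excising one site of each pair. The payload is PSAM Q79G,Q139G-5HT3HC, a chimeric ligand-gated cation channel of mixed human and mouse origin. The automated annotation labels the whole reading frame as mouse Htr3a (5-HT3A receptor); the origin of the PSAM portion is not stated in the record. An EMCV IRES then drives EGFP as a separately translated marker. A second copy of the chimeric intron lies inside the cassette. The construct is used to depolarize genetically defined, Cre-expressing neurons while labeling them with green fluorescence.
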