Features (pLannotate 1.2.2; 21 found; start..end, strand, type, name):
     10..66      +  CDS            lacI (fragment): lac repressor; lacI; The lac repressor binds to the lac operator to inhibit transcription in E. coli. This inhibition can be relieved by adding lactose or isopropyl-β-D-thiogalactopyranoside (IPTG).
     60..193     -  repeat_region  AAV2 ITR: inverted terminal repeat of adeno-associated virus serotype 2 inverted
    264..332     +  CDS            large T antigen (fragment): large T antigen from SV40 (simian virus 40)
    355..476     +  polyA_signal   SV40 poly(A) signal: SV40 polyadenylation signal
    554..1142    -  misc_feature   WPRE: woodchuck hepatitis virus posttranscriptional regulatory element
   1214..1247    -  protein_bind   loxP: Cre-mediated recombination occurs in the 8-bp core sequence (GCATACAT). Cre recombinase
   1318..1351    -  protein_bind   lox2272: Cre-mediated recombination occurs in the 8-bp core sequence (GGATACTT). lox2272 sites are compatible with each other, but incompatible with loxP or loxN sites (Lee and Saito, 1988). Cre recombinase
   1385..2797    +  CDS            Htr3a: 5HT3A_MOUSE - Also known as 5ht3, Htr3. Experimental evidence at protein level: Swiss-Prot protein existence level 1. This is one of the several different receptors for 5- hydroxytryptamine (serotonin), a biogenic hormone that functions as a neurotransmitter, a hormone, and a mitogen. This receptor is a ligand- gated ion channel, which when activated causes fast, depolarizing responses in neurons. It is a cation-specific, but otherwise relatively nonselective, ion channel. From Mus musculus (Mouse).
   2858..3431    +  misc_feature   IRES2: internal ribosome entry site (IRES) of the encephalomyocarditis virus (EMCV)
   3443..4160    +  CDS            mEGFP (fragment): enhanced GFP with monomerizing A206K mutation (Zacharias et al., 2002) mammalian codon-optimized
   4205..4337    +  intron         chimeric intron: chimera between introns from human β-globin and immunoglobulin heavy chain genes
   4348..4381    +  protein_bind   loxP: Cre-mediated recombination occurs in the 8-bp core sequence (GCATACAT). Cre recombinase
   4444..4477    +  protein_bind   lox2272: Cre-mediated recombination occurs in the 8-bp core sequence (GGATACTT). lox2272 sites are compatible with each other, but incompatible with loxP or loxN sites (Lee and Saito, 1988). Cre recombinase
   4490..4622    -  intron         chimeric intron: chimera between introns from human β-globin and immunoglobulin heavy chain genes
   4715..5112    -  promoter       hSyn promoter (fragment): human synapsin I promoter; confers neuron-specific expression (Kügler et al., 2003)
   5215..5347    +  repeat_region  AAV2 ITR (fragment): inverted terminal repeat of adeno-associated virus serotype 2 inverted
   5342..5411    +  CDS            lacZα (fragment): LacZα fragment of β-galactosidase; lacZ fragment
   5416..5844    +  rep_origin     f1 ori (sequence partly withheld): f1 bacteriophage origin of replication; arrow indicates direction of (+) strand synthesis
   5897..6001    +  promoter       AmpR promoter: bla
   6002..6862    +  CDS            AmpR: β-lactamase; bla; confers resistance to ampicillin, carbenicillin, and related antibiotics
   7033..7621    +  rep_origin     ori: high-copy-number ColE1/pMB1/pBR322/pUC origin of replication
>Addgene plasmid #32475 | rAAV-syn::FLEX-rev::PSAMQ79G,Q139G:5HT3HC-IRES-GFP | addgene full sequence | sequence record 177732 | Addgene NGS Result
AGCGGAAGAGCGCCCAATACGCAAACCGCCTCTCCCCGCGCGTTGGCCGATTCATTAATGCAGCTGCGCG
CTCGCTCGCTCACTGAGGCCGCCCGGGCAAAGCCCGGGCGTCGGGCGACCTTTGGTCGCCCGGCCTCAGT
GAGCGAGCGAGCGCGCAGAGAGGGAGTGGCCAACTCCATCACTAGGGGTTCCTTGTAGTTAATGATTAAC
CCGCCATGCTACTTATCTACGTAGCCATGCTCTAGGAAGATCCTTATCGATTTTACCACATTTGTAGAGG
TTTTACTTGCTTTAAAAAACCTCCCACATCTCCCCCTGAACCTGAAACATAAAATGAATGCAATTGTTGT
TGTTAACTTGTTTATTGCAGCTTATAATGGTTACAAATAAAGCAATAGCATCACAAATTTCACAAATAAA
GCATTTTTTTCACTGCATTCTAGTTGTGGTTTGTCCAAACTCATCAATGTATCTTATCATGTCTGCTCGA
AGCGGCCGCCCGGGTCGACTCTAGATGCATGCTCGAGCGGCCGCCCGGGTCGACGGTATCGATGCGGGGA
GGCGGCCCAAAGGGAGATCCGACTCGTCTGAGGGCGAAGGCGAAGACGCGGAAGAGGCCGCAGAGCCGGC
AGCAGGCCGCGGGAAGGAAGGTCCGCTGGATTGAGGGCCGAAGGGACGTAGCAGAAGGACGTCCCGCGCA
GAATCCAGGTGGCAACACAGGCGAGCAGCCAAGGAAAGGACGATGATTTCCCCGACAACACCACGGAATT
GTCAGTGCCCAACAGCCGAGCCCCTGTCCAGCAGCGGGCAAGGCAGGCGGCGATGAGTTCCGCCGTGGCA
ATAGGGAGGGGGAAAGCGAAAGTCCCGGAAAGGAGCTGACAGGTGGTGGCAATGCCCCAACCAGTGGGGG
TTGCGTCAGCAAACACAGTGCACACCACGCCACGTTGCCTGACAACGGGCCACAACTCCTCATAAAGAGA
CAGCAACCAGGATTTATACAAGGAGGAGAAAATGAAAGCCATACGGGAAGCAATAGCATGATACAAAGGC
ATTAAAGCAGCGTATCCACATAGCGTAAAAGGAGCAACATAGTTAAGAATACCAGTCAATCTTTCACAAA
TTTTGTAATCCAGAGGTTGATTATCGATAAGCTTCTCGAGTGGATCATCTGCAGAATTCGCCCTTTTCAG
TGTTTCGAACCTCTTCGAGGGACATAACTTCGTATAATGTATGCTATACGAAGTTATGGGTCGATGGTGA
GATCTGGACTAGAGGGTCGATGGTGATGCTTGGATCAAAATAGGAAGAATCCCAATGATAACTTCGTATA
AAGTATCCTATACGAAGTTATACTAGCGCGCCAGCTGGATAGCTTGAATTCACCATGCGCTGTTCTCCAG
GCGGCGTGTGGCTCGCCCTGGCTGCTTCCCTTCTGCACGTTAGCCTGCAGGGTGAGTTCCAGCGCAAACT
GTATAAGGAGCTTGTTAAGAATTATAACCCCCTGGAGCGGCCGGTCGCAAATGATTCCCAGCCACTGACA
GTGTACTTCAGCCTCTCCTTGCTGCAGATCATGGACGTGGATGAAAAGAACCAGGTGCTGACCACTAATA
TTTGGTTGGGCATGTCCTGGACCGATCACTACTTGCAGTGGAATGTGAGCGAATACCCAGGTGTAAAGAC
TGTAAGATTCCCTGACGGCCAAATCTGGAAACCAGATATCCTGCTGTACAACAGCGCAGACGAAAGGTTT
GATGCAACATTTCACACCAACGTGTTGGTCAATTCTTCAGGCCACTGCGGCTACCTGCCCCCTGGAATCT
TCAAGTCCTCATGCTATATCGACGTCCGCTGGTTTCCCTTCGACGTCCAGCACTGCAAACTCAAATTCGG
GAGCTGGAGCTACGGCGGATGGAGCCTGGATCTGCAAATGCAGGAGGCTGACATCTCTGGTTACATCCCG
AATGGGGAGTGGGACCTTGTGGGAATCCCCGGTAAAAGAAGCGAGCGATTTTATGAATGCTGCAAGGAAC
CCTACCCTGACGTAACATTCACAGTTATCATCAGAAGAAGGCCATTGTTCTACGCCGTTAGTTTGTTGCT
CCCCAGTATTTTTCTCATGGTCGTGGACATCGTGGGATTTTGTCTCCCACCTGATAGCGGGGAGAGGGTC
TCCTTTAAGATTACCTTGTTGCTCGGCTATTCTGTATTTCTGATCATCGTGTCCGATACCCTTCCTGCCA
CAATCGGCACTCCGCTGATAGGAGTGTATTTCGTCGTGTGTATGGCACTCCTGGTGATAAGTCTGGCGGA
AACTATCTTCATTGTACGGCTGGTACATAAGCAGGACCTGCAAAGACCCGTGCCAGACTGGTTGCGACAC
CTTGTGCTGGACAGAATTGCATGGATTCTGTGTCTTGGCGAGCAACCTATGGCCCACCGGCCACCTGCAA
CCTTTCAAGCCAACAAGACAGACGATTGTAGTGGGTCTGATCTGTTGCCTGCTATGGGGAATCACTGCTC
CCATGTTGGGGGACCACAAGATTTGGAAAAGACCCCACGGGGGCGGGGATCACCCCTTCCTCCTCCCCGA
GAAGCCTCTCTCGCTGTCCGGGGGCTGCTCCAGGAACTGTCAAGCATCCGACATTTTCTGGAGAAGCAGG
ACGAGATGGACGAAGTCGCTGCCGACTGGCTGCGAGTGGGCTACGTCCTTGACAGGCTGCTGTTTCGGAT
CTACTTGCTGGCGGTGCTGGCTTATTCCATTACTCTGGTGACACTCTGGTCCATATGGCACTACAGTTAG
GCGGCCGCCTCGAGTCTAGATCTCCGGACCCGGGCTAGCGCAATTGCGGCCGCAATTCCCCCCSCCTAAC
GTTACTGGCCGAAGCCGCTTGGAATAAGGCCGGTGTGCGTTTGTCTATATGTTATTTTCCACCATATTGC
CGTCTTTTGGCAATGTGAGGGCCCGGAAACCTGGCCCTGTCTTCTTGACGAGCATTCCTAGGGGTCTTTC
CCCTCTCGCCAAAGGAATGCAAGGTCTGTTGAATGTCGTGAAGGAAGCAGTTCCTCTGGAAGCTTCTTGA
AGACAAACAACGTCTGTAGCGACCCTTTGCAGGCAGCGGAACCCCCCACCTGGCGACAGGTGCCTCTGCG
GCCAAAAGCCACGTGTATAAGATACACCTGCAAAGGCGGCACAACCCCAGTGCCACGTTGTGAGTTGGAT
AGTTGTGGAAAGAGTCAAATGGCTCTCCTAAGCGTATTCAACAAGGGGCTGAAGGATGCCCAGAAGGTAC
CCCATTGTATGGGATCTGATCTGGGGCCTCGGTGCACATGCTTTACATGTGTTTAGTCGAGGTTAAAAAA
ACGTCTAGGCCCCCCGAACCACGGGGACGTGGTTTTCCTTTGAAAAACACGATGATAATATGGCCACAAC
CATGGGGGATCCGGTGAGCAAGGGCGAGGAGCTGTTCACCGGGGTGGTGCCCATCCTGGTCGAGCTGGAC
GGCGACGTAAACGGCCACAAGTTCAGCGTGTCCGGCGAGGGCGAGGGCGATGCCACCTACGGCAAGCTGA
CCCTGAAGTTCATCTGCACCACCGGCAAGCTGCCCGTGCCCTGGCCCACCCTCGTGACCACCCTGACCTA
CGGCGTGCAGTGCTTCAGCCGCTACCCCGACCACATGAAGCAGCACGACTTCTTCAAGTCCGCCATGCCC
GAAGGCTACGTCCAGGAGCGCACCATCTTCTTCAAGGACGACGGCAACTACAAGACCCGCGCCGAGGTGA
AGTTCGAGGGCGACACCCTGGTGAACCGCATCGAGCTGAAGGGCATCGACTTCAAGGAGGACGGCAACAT
CCTGGGGCACAAGCTGGAGTACAACTACAACAGCCACAACGTCTATATCATGGCCGACAAGCAGAAGAAC
GGCATCAAGGTGAACTTCAAGATCCGCCACAACATCGAGGACGGCAGCGTGCAGCTCGCCGACCACTACC
AGCAGAACACCCCCATCGGCGACGGCCCCGTGCTGCTGCCCGACAACCACTACCTGAGCACCCAGTCCAA
GCTGAGCAAAGACCCCAACGAGAAGCGCGATCACATGGTCCTGCTGGAGTTCGTGACCGCCGCCGGGATC
ACTCTCGGCATGGACGAGCTGTACAAGTAATCTAGAGTCGAGGTACCGATGAATAGCTAAGGTCGAGGCC
GCAGGTAAGTATCAAGGTTACAAGACAGGTTTAAGGAGACCAATAGAAACTGGGCTTGTCGAGACAGAGA
AGACTCTTGCGTTTCTGATAGGCACCTATTGGTCTTACTGACATCCACTTTGCCTTTCTCTCCACAGGTG
TCGAAGTATAACTTCGTATAGCATACATTATACGAAGTTATGTGTCGATGGTGATGCTTGGCAATTCGGG
TCGATGGTGAAGCATTGGTCTTCCTATTTTGATATAACTTCGTATAGGATACTTTATACGAAGTTATGGG
GATCATCACCTGTGGAGAGAAAGGCAAAGTGGATGTCAGTAAGACCAATAGGTGCCTATCAGAAACGCAA
GAGTCTTCTCTGTCTCGACAAGCCCAGTTTCTATTGGTCTCCTTAAACCTGTCTTGTAACCTTGATACTT
ACCTGATCCAACGGCTGCGACTTGGGGCAGGGGGTCCTAGGGGTGGTCTGGCCAGGAGCCGCGGGGGCGG
ACTGCGCGGTGCCCAGGAGCACAGCTGCGCTCTCAGGCACGACACGACTCCTCCGCTGCCCACCGCAGAC
TGAGGCAGCGCTGAGTCGCCGGCGCCGCAGCGCAGATGGTCGCGCCCGTGCCCCCCTATCTCGCGCCTCG
CGTGGTGCGGTCCGGCTGGGCCGGCGGCGGCGCGGACGCGACCAAGGTGGCCGGGAAGGGGAGTTTGCGG
GGGACCGGCGAGTGACGTCAGCGCGCCTTCAGTGCTGAGGCGGCGGTGGCGCGCGCCGCCAGGCGGGGGC
GAAGGCACTGTCCGCGGTGCTGAAGCTGGCAGTGCGCACGCGCCTCGCCGCATCCTGTTTCCCCTCCCCC
TCTCTGATAGGGGATGCGCAATTTGGGGAATGGGGGTTGGGTGCTTGTCCAGTGGGTCGGGGTCGGTCGT
CAATTTAAATACTGAAAAGGGCGAATTCCAGCACACTGGAGCTCGGATCTTCCTAGAGCATGGCTACGTA
GATAAGTAGCATGGCGGGTTAATCATTAACTACAAGGAACCCCTAGTGATGGAGTTGGCCACTCCCTCTC
TGCGCGCTCGCTCGCTCACTGAGGCCGGGCGACCAAAGGTCGCCCGACGCCCGGGCTTTGCCCGGGCGGC
CTCAGTGAGCGAGCGAGCGCGCAGCTGGCGTAATAGCGAAGAGGCCCGCACCGATCGCCCTTCCCAACAG
TTGCGCAGCCTGAATGGCGAATGGG
[124 nt withheld, positions 5416-5539]
C
[91 nt withheld, positions 5541-5631]
A
[49 nt withheld, positions 5633-5681]
CCTTTGACGTTGGAGTCCACGTTCTTT
[37 nt withheld, positions 5709-5745]
ACCCTATCTCGGTCTATTCTTTTGATTTATAAGGGATTTTGCCGATTTCGGCCTATTGGTTAAAAAATGA
GCTGATTTAACAAAAATTTAACGCGAATTTTAACAAAATATTAACGCTTACAATTTAGGTGGCACTTTTC
GGGGAAATGTGCGCGGAACCCCTATTTGTTTATTTTTCTAAATACATTCAAATATGTATCCGCTCATGAG
ACAATAACCCTGATAAATGCTTCAATAATATTGAAAAAGGAAGAGTATGAGTATTCAACATTTCCGTGTC
GCCCTTATTCCCTTTTTTGCGGCATTTTGCCTTCCTGTTTTTGCTCACCCAGAAACGCTGGTGAAAGTAA
AAGATGCTGAAGATCAGTTGGGTGCACGAGTGGGTTACATCGAACTGGATCTCAACAGCGGTAAGATCCT
TGAGAGTTTTCGCCCCGAAGAACGTTTTCCAATGATGAGCACTTTTAAAGTTCTGCTATGTGGCGCGGTA
TTATCCCGTATTGACGCCGGGCAAGAGCAACTCGGTCGCCGCATACACTATTCTCAGAATGACTTGGTTG
AGTACTCACCAGTCACAGAAAAGCATCTTACGGATGGCATGACAGTAAGAGAATTATGCAGTGCTGCCAT
AACCATGAGTGATAACACTGCGGCCAACTTACTTCTGACAACGATCGGAGGACCGAAGGAGCTAACCGCT
TTTTTGCACAACATGGGGGATCATGTAACTCGCCTTGATCGTTGGGAACCGGAGCTGAATGAAGCCATAC
CAAACGACGAGCGTGACACCACGATGCCTGTAGCAATGGCAACAACGTTGCGCAAACTATTAACTGGCGA
ACTACTTACTCTAGCTTCCCGGCAACAATTAATAGACTGGATGGAGGCGGATAAAGTTGCAGGACCACTT
CTGCGCTCGGCCCTTCCGGCTGGCTGGTTTATTGCTGATAAATCTGGAGCCGGTGAGCGTGGGTCTCGCG
GTATCATTGCAGCACTGGGGCCAGATGGTAAGCCCTCCCGTATCGTAGTTATCTACACGACGGGGAGTCA
GGCAACTATGGATGAACGAAATAGACAGATCGCTGAGATAGGTGCCTCACTGATTAAGCATTGGTAACTG
TCAGACCAAGTTTACTCATATATACTTTAGATTGATTTAAAACTTCATTTTTAATTTAAAAGGATCTAGG
TGAAGATCCTTTTTGATAATCTCATGACCAAAATCCCTTAACGTGAGTTTTCGTTCCACTGAGCGTCAGA
CCCCGTAGAAAAGATCAAAGGATCTTCTTGAGATCCTTTTTTTCTGCGCGTAATCTGCTGCTTGCAAACA
AAAAAACCACCGCTACCAGCGGTGGTTTGTTTGCCGGATCAAGAGCTACCAACTCTTTTTCCGAAGGTAA
CTGGCTTCAGCAGAGCGCAGATACCAAATACTGTTCTTCTAGTGTAGCCGTAGTTAGGCCACCACTTCAA
GAACTCTGTAGCACCGCCTACATACCTCGCTCTGCTAATCCTGTTACCAGTGGCTGCTGCCAGTGGCGAT
AAGTCGTGTCTTACCGGGTTGGACTCAAGACGATAGTTACCGGATAAGGCGCAGCGGTCGGGCTGAACGG
GGGGTTCGTGCACACAGCCCAGCTTGGAGCGAACGACCTACACCGAACTGAGATACCTACAGCGTGAGCT
ATGAGAAAGCGCCACGCTTCCCGAAGGGAGAAAGGCGGACAGGTATCCGGTAAGCGGCAGGGTCGGAACA
GGAGAGCGCACGAGGGAGCTTCCAGGGGGAAACGCCTGGTATCTTTATAGTCCTGTCGGGTTTCGCCACC
TCTGACTTGAGCGTCGATTTTTGTGATGCTCGTCAGGGGGGCGGAGCCTATGGAAAAACGCCAGCAACGC
GGCCTTTTTACGGTTCCTGGCCTTTTGCTGGCCTTTTGCTCACATGTTCTTTCCTGCGTTATCCCCTGAT
TCTGTGGATAACCGTATTACCGCCTTTGAGTGAGCTGATACCGCTCGCCGCAGCCGAACGACCGAGCGCA
GCGAGTCAGTGAGCGAGGA
